Addgene plasmid #99030: pCGT
Purpose: (Empty Backbone) pCG empty vector containing T7 tag
Depositing lab: Winship Herr. Depositing organization: Universite de Lausanne (UNIL).
Backbone
  Vector backbone: pCG
  Backbone size (bp): 5052
  Modifications to backbone: Addition of a T7 tag for N-terminal fusion
  Vector type: Mammalian Expression
  Tag / fusion protein: T7
Growth in bacteria
  Bacterial resistance: Ampicillin, 100 μg/mL
  Growth temperature: 37°C
  Growth strain: DH5alpha
  Copy number: High Copy
Gene/Insert
  Sequencing primers: 5′ CMV-for
Terms and licenses: Academic/Nonprofit Terms; Industry Terms: Not Available to Industry
How to cite: pCGT was a gift from Winship Herr (Addgene plasmid # 99030 ; http://n2t.net/addgene:99030 ; RRID:Addgene_99030)
