[The description below was written by a language model from this plasmid's Addgene catalogue record and pLannotate feature annotations shown in this document.]
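Description:
pCGT is an empty mammalian expression backbone of about 5 kb, derived from pCG by adding a T7 epitope tag so that a cloned open reading frame is expressed as an N-terminally T7-tagged fusion protein. It carries no gene of interest. It is propagated in E. coli as a high-copy plasmid through a ColE1/pUC-type origin and selected with ampicillin via the β-lactamase gene and its native promoter. An f1 phage origin is also present, which in principle allows production of single-stranded DNA.

The expression cassette is driven by the human cytomegalovirus immediate early enhancer and promoter, followed by the herpes simplex virus thymidine kinase 5' untranslated region as a leader. Downstream lie a rabbit β-globin intron, a short β-globin coding segment (matched by the annotation software to a primate HBB entry, but most likely just part of the same globin 3' fragment) and the rabbit β-globin polyadenylation signal, which together provide splicing and 3'-end processing for the transcript. The T7 tag itself and the cloning sites are not annotated in either feature table; the roughly 100 bp gap between the TK leader and the intron is the likely location, but the record does not confirm this. An SV40 early promoter segment sits in reverse orientation beyond the cassette. This region usually overlaps the SV40 origin, though no selectable mammalian marker is annotated. A T7 RNA polymerase promoter and fragments of lacZα, lacI, rop and bom appear to be remnants of the parental cloning vectors.

The two sequence records, depositor-supplied and sequencing-derived, differ by only a few bases in length and show the same feature layout. The vector is suited to transient expression and immunodetection or immunoprecipitation of T7-tagged proteins in mammalian cells.
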