Features (pLannotate 1.2.2; 16 found; start..end, strand, type, name):
    304..507     +  promoter       CMV promoter: human cytomegalovirus (CMV) immediate early promoter
    597..636     +  5'UTR          HSV TK 5'-UTR: 5' untranslated region from the herpes simplex virus thymidine kinase gene
    739..1311    +  intron         β-globin intron: intron from rabbit β-globin gene
   1315..1437    +  CDS            HBB: HBB_COLGU - Experimental evidence at transcript level: Swiss-Prot protein existence level 2. Involved in oxygen transport from the lung to the various peripheral tissues. From Colobus guereza (Mantled guereza) (Eastern black-and-white colobus monkey).
   1508..1563    +  polyA_signal   β-globin poly(A) signal: rabbit β-globin polyadenylation signal (Gil and Proudfoot, 1987)
   1902..2098    -  promoter       SV40 promoter: SV40 early promoter
   2097..2153    -  CDS            lacI (fragment): lac repressor; lacI; The lac repressor binds to the lac operator to inhibit transcription in E. coli. This inhibition can be relieved by adding lactose or isopropyl-β-D-thiogalactopyranoside (IPTG).
   2336..2924    -  rep_origin     ori: high-copy-number ColE1/pMB1/pBR322/pUC origin of replication
   3095..3955    -  CDS            AmpR: β-lactamase; bla; confers resistance to ampicillin, carbenicillin, and related antibiotics
   3956..4060    -  promoter       AmpR promoter: bla
   4155..4190    +  CDS            rop (fragment): Rop protein, which maintains plasmids at low copy number; rop
   4292..4391    +  misc_feature   bom (fragment): basis of mobility region from pBR322
   4392..4847    -  rep_origin     f1 ori (sequence partly withheld): f1 bacteriophage origin of replication; arrow indicates direction of (+) strand synthesis
   4855..5012    -  CDS            lacZα (fragment): LacZα fragment of β-galactosidase; lacZ fragment
   5015..5033    +  promoter       T7 promoter: promoter for bacteriophage T7 RNA polymerase
   5052..303     +  enhancer       CMV enhancer (across the origin): human cytomegalovirus immediate early enhancer
>Addgene plasmid #99030 | pCGT | depositor full sequence | sequence record 181396 | pCGT sequence 5052 bps
GTTACATAACTTACGGTAAATGGCCCGCCTGGCTGACCGCCCAACGACCCCCGCCCATTGACGTCAATAA
TGACGTATGTTCCCATAGTAACGCCAATAGGGACTTTCCATTGACGTCAATGGGTGGAGTATTTACGGTA
AACTGCCCACTTGGCAGTACATCAAGTGTATCATATGCCAAGTACGCCCCCTATTGACGTCAATGACGGT
AAATGGCCCGCCTGGCATTATGCCCAGTACATGACCTTATGGGACTTTCCTACTTGGCAGTACATCTACG
TATTAGTCATCGCTATTACCATGGTGATGCGGTTTTGGCAGTACATCAATGGGCGTGGATAGCGGTTTGA
CTCACGGGGATTTCCAAGTCTCCACCCCATTGACGTCAATGGGAGTTTGTTTTGGCACCAAAATCAACGG
GACTTTCCAAAATGTCGTAACAACTCCGCCCCATTGACGCAAATGGGCGGTAGGCGTGTACGGTGGGAGG
TCTATATAAGCAGAGCTCGTTTAGTGAACCGTCAGATCGCCTGGAGACGCCATCCACGCTGTTTTGACCT
CCATAGAAGACACCGGGACCGATCCAGCCTCCGGGGGATCTTGGTGGCGTGAAACTCCCGCACCTCTTCG
GCCAGCGCCTTGTAGAAGCGCGTATGGCTTCTAGGATGGCATCGATGACAGGTGGCCAACAGATGGGTTC
TAGAGTCGATCGACCTGATGGATCCTGAGAACTTCAGGGTGAGTTTGGGGACCCTTGATTGTTCTTTCTT
TTTCGCTATTGTAAAATTCATGTTATATGGAGGGGGCAAAGTTTTCAGGGTGTTGTTTAGAATGGGAAGA
TGTCCCTTGTATCACCATGGACCCTCATGATAATTTTGTTTCTTTCACTTTCTACTCTGTTGACAACCAT
TGTCTCCTCTTATTTTCTTTTCATTTTCTGTAACTTTTTCGTTAAACTTTAGCTTGCATTTGTAACGAAT
TTTTAAATTCACTTTTGTTTATTTGTCAGATTGTAAGTACTTTCTCTAATCACTTTTTTTTCAAGGCAAT
CAGGGTATATTATATTGTACTTCAGCACAGTTTTAGAGAACAATTGTTATAATTAAATGATAAGGTAGAA
TATTTCTGCATATAAATTCTGGCTGGCGTGGAAATATTCTTATTGGTAGAAACAACTACACCCTGGTCAT
CATCCTGCCTTTCTCTTTATGGTTACAATGATATACACTGTTTGAGATGAGGATAAAATACTCTGAGTCC
AAACCGGGCCCCTCTGCTAACCATGTTCATGCCTTCTTCTCTTTCCTACAGCTCCTGGGCAACGTGCTGG
TTGTTGTGCTGTCTCATCATTTTGGCAAAGAATTCACTCCTCAGGTGCAGGCTGCCTATCAGAAGGTGGT
GGCTGGTGTGGCCAATGCCCTGGCTCACAAATACCACTGAGATCTTTTTCCCTCTGCCAAAAATTATGGG
GACATCATGAAGCCCCTTGAGCATCTGACTTCTGGCTAATAAAGGAAATTTATTTTCATTGCAATAGTGT
GTTGGAATTTTTTGTGTCTCTCACTCGGAAGGACATATGGGAGGGCAAATCATTTAAAACATCAGAATGA
GTATTTGGTTTAGAGTTTGGCAACATATGCCCATATGCTGGCTGCCATGAACAAAGGTTGGCTATAAAGA
GGTCATCAGTATATGAAACAGCCCCCTGCTGTCCATTCCTTATTCCATAGAAAAGCCTTGACTTGAGGTT
AGATTTTTTTTATATTTTGTTTTGTGTTATTTTTTTCTTTAACATCCCTAAAATTTTCCTTACATGTTTT
ACTAGCCAGATTTTTCCTCCTCTCCTGACTACTCCCAGTCATAGCTGTCCCTCTTCTCTTATGAAGATCC
TCGAGAAGCTGTTTGCAAAAGCCTAGGCCTCCAAAAAAGCCTCCTCACTACTTCTGGAATAGCTCAGAGG
CCGAGGCGGCCTCGGCCTCTGCATAAATAAAAAAAATTAGTCAGCCATGGGGCGGAGAATGGGCGGAACT
GGGCGGAGTTAGGGGCGGGATGGGCGGAGTTAGGGGCGGGACTATGGTTGCTGACTAATTGAGATGCAGC
TGCATTAATGAATCGGCCAACGCGCGGGGAGAGGCGGTTTGCGTATTGGGCGCTCTTCCGCTTCCTCGCT
CACTGACTCGCTGCGCTCGGTCGTTCGGCTGCGGCGAGCGGTATCAGCTCACTCAAAGGCGGTAATACGG
TTATCCACAGAATCAGGGGATAACGCAGGAAAGAACATGTGAGCAAAAGGCCAGCAAAAGGCCAGGAACC
GTAAAAAGGCCGCGTTGCTGGCGTTTTTCCATAGGCTCCGCCCCCCTGACGAGCATCACAAAAATCGACG
CTCAAGTCAGAGGTGGCGAAACCCGACAGGACTATAAAGATACCAGGCGTTTCCCCCTGGAAGCTCCCTC
GTGCGCTCTCCTGTTCCGACCCTGCCGCTTACCGGATACCTGTCCGCCTTTCTCCCTTCGGGAAGCGTGG
CGCTTTCTCATAGCTCACGCTGTAGGTATCTCAGTTCGGTGTAGGTCGTTCGCTCCAAGCTGGGCTGTGT
GCACGAACCCCCCGTTCAGCCCGACCGCTGCGCCTTATCCGGTAACTATCGTCTTGAGTCCAACCCGGTA
AGACACGACTTATCGCCACTGGCAGCAGCCACTGGTAACAGGATTAGCAGAGCGAGGTATGTAGGCGGTG
CTACAGAGTTCTTGAAGTGGTGGCCTAACTACGGCTACACTAGAAGGACAGTATTTGGTATCTGCGCTCT
GCTGAAGCCAGTTACCTTCGGAAAAAGAGTTGGTAGCTCTTGATCCGGCAAACAAACCACCGCTGGTAGC
GGTGGTTTTTTTGTTTGCAAGCAGCAGATTACGCGCAGAAAAAAAGGATCTCAAGAAGATCCTTTGATCT
TTTCTACGGGGTCTGACGCTCAGTGGAACGAAAACTCACGTTAAGGGATTTTGGTCATGAGATTATCAAA
AAGGATCTTCACCTAGATCCTTTTAAATTAAAAATGAAGTTTTAAATCAATCTAAAGTATATATGAGTAA
ACTTGGTCTGACAGTTACCAATGCTTAATCAGTGAGGCACCTATCTCAGCGATCTGTCTATTTCGTTCAT
CCATAGTTGCCTGACTCCCCGTCGTGTAGATAACTACGATACGGGAGGGCTTACCATCTGGCCCCAGTGC
TGCAATGATACCGCGAGACCCACGCTCACCGGCTCCAGATTTATCAGCAATAAACCAGCCAGCCGGAAGG
GCCGAGCGCAGAAGTGGTCCTGCAACTTTATCCGCCTCCATCCAGTCTATTAATTGTTGCCGGGAAGCTA
GAGTAAGTAGTTCGCCAGTTAATAGTTTGCGCAACGTTGTTGCCATTGCTACAGGCATCGTGGTGTCACG
CTCGTCGTTTGGTATGGCTTCATTCAGCTCCGGTTCCCAACGATCAAGGCGAGTTACATGATCCCCCATG
TTGTGCAAAAAAGCGGTTAGCTCCTTCGGTCCTCCGATCGTTGTCAGAAGTAAGTTGGCCGCAGTGTTAT
CACTCATGGTTATGGCAGCACTGCATAATTCTCTTACTGTCATGCCATCCGTAAGATGCTTTTCTGTGAC
TGGTGAGTACTCAACCAAGTCATTCTGAGAATAGTGTATGCGGCGACCGAGTTGCTCTTGCCCGGCGTCA
ATACGGGATAATACCGCGCCACATAGCAGAACTTTAAAAGTGCTCATCATTGGAAAACGTTCTTCGGGGC
GAAAACTCTCAAGGATCTTACCGCTGTTGAGATCCAGTTCGATGTAACCCACTCGTGCACCCAACTGATC
TTCAGCATCTTTTACTTTCACCAGCGTTTCTGGGTGAGCAAAAACAGGAAGGCAAAATGCCGCAAAAAAG
GGAATAAGGGCGACACGGAAATGTTGAATACTCATACTCTTCCTTTTTCAATATTATTGAAGCATTTATC
AGGGTTATTGTCTCATGAGCGGATACATATTTGAATGTATTTAGAAAAATAAACAAATAGGGGTTCCGCG
CACATTTCCCCGAAAAGTGCCACCTGACGTCTAAGAAACCATTATTATCATGACATTAACCTATAAAAAT
AGGCGTATCACGAGGCCCTTTCGTCTCGCGCGTTTCGGTGATGACGGTGAAAACCTCTGACACATGCAGC
TCCCGGAGACGGTCACAGCTTGTCTGTAAGCGGATGCCGGGAGCAGACAAGCCCGTCAGGGCGCGTCAGC
GGGTGTTGGCGGGTGTCGGGGCTGGCTTAACTATGCGGCATCAGAGCAGATTGTACTGAGAGTGCACCAT
ATGCGGTGTGAAATACCGCACAGATGCGTAAGGAGAAAATACCGCATCAGGAAATTGTAAACGTTAATAT
TTTGTTAAAATTCGCGTTAAATTTTTGTTAAATCAGCTCATTTTTTAACCAATAGGCCGAAATCGGCAAA
ATCCCTTATAAATCAAAAGAATAGACCGAGATAGGGT
[37 nt withheld, positions 4518-4554]
AAAGAACGTGGACTCCAACGTCAAAGG
[49 nt withheld, positions 4582-4630]
T
[91 nt withheld, positions 4632-4722]
G
[124 nt withheld, positions 4724-4847]
CGCGCCATTCGCCATTCAGGCTGCGCAACTGTTGGGAAGGGCGATCGGTGCGGGCCTCTTCGCTATTACG
CCAGCTGGCGAAAGGGGGATGTGCTGCAAGGCGATTAAGTTGGGTAACGCCAGGGTTTTCCCAGTCACGA
CGTTGTAAAACGACGGCCAGTGAATTGTAATACGACTCACTATAGGGCGAATTCGAGCTCGCCCC
