Features (pLannotate 1.2.2; 16 found; start..end, strand, type, name):
      5..308     +  enhancer       CMV enhancer: human cytomegalovirus immediate early enhancer
    309..512     +  promoter       CMV promoter: human cytomegalovirus (CMV) immediate early promoter
    602..641     +  5'UTR          HSV TK 5'-UTR: 5' untranslated region from the herpes simplex virus thymidine kinase gene
    744..1316    +  intron         β-globin intron: intron from rabbit β-globin gene
   1320..1442    +  CDS            HBB: HBB_COLGU - Experimental evidence at transcript level: Swiss-Prot protein existence level 2. Involved in oxygen transport from the lung to the various peripheral tissues. From Colobus guereza (Mantled guereza) (Eastern black-and-white colobus monkey).
   1513..1568    +  polyA_signal   β-globin poly(A) signal: rabbit β-globin polyadenylation signal (Gil and Proudfoot, 1987)
   1908..2097    -  promoter       SV40 promoter: SV40 early promoter
   2097..2151    -  CDS            lacI (fragment): lac repressor; lacI; The lac repressor binds to the lac operator to inhibit transcription in E. coli. This inhibition can be relieved by adding lactose or isopropyl-β-D-thiogalactopyranoside (IPTG).
   2334..2922    -  rep_origin     ori: high-copy-number ColE1/pMB1/pBR322/pUC origin of replication
   3093..3953    -  CDS            AmpR: β-lactamase; bla; confers resistance to ampicillin, carbenicillin, and related antibiotics
   3954..4058    -  promoter       AmpR promoter: bla
   4153..4188    +  CDS            rop (fragment): Rop protein, which maintains plasmids at low copy number; rop
   4290..4389    +  misc_feature   bom (fragment): basis of mobility region from pBR322
   4417..4845    -  rep_origin     f1 ori (sequence partly withheld): f1 bacteriophage origin of replication; arrow indicates direction of (+) strand synthesis
   4849..5006    -  CDS            lacZα (fragment): LacZα fragment of β-galactosidase; lacZ fragment
   5009..5027    +  promoter       T7 promoter: promoter for bacteriophage T7 RNA polymerase
>Addgene plasmid #99030 | pCGT | addgene full sequence | sequence record 192626 | Addgene NGS Result
GCCCCGTTACATAACTTACGGTAAATGGCCCGCCTGGCTGACCGCCCAACGACCCCCGCCCATTGACGTC
AATAATGACGTATGTTCCCATAGTAACGCCAATAGGGACTTTCCATTGACGTCAATGGGTGGAGTATTTA
CGGTAAACTGCCCACTTGGCAGTACATCAAGTGTATCATATGCCAAGTACGCCCCCTATTGACGTCAATG
ACGGTAAATGGCCCGCCTGGCATTATGCCCAGTACATGACCTTATGGGACTTTCCTACTTGGCAGTACAT
CTACGTATTAGTCATCGCTATTACCATGGTGATGCGGTTTTGGCAGTACATCAATGGGCGTGGATAGCGG
TTTGACTCACGGGGATTTCCAAGTCTCCACCCCATTGACGTCAATGGGAGTTTGTTTTGGCACCAAAATC
AACGGGACTTTCCAAAATGTCGTAACAACTCCGCCCCATTGACGCAAATGGGCGGTAGGCGTGTACGGTG
GGAGGTCTATATAAGCAGAGCTCGTTTAGTGAACCGTCAGATCGCCTGGAGACGCCATCCACGCTGTTTT
GACCTCCATAGAAGACACCGGGACCGATCCAGCCTCCGGGGGATCTTGGTGGCGTGAAACTCCCGCACCT
CTTCGGCCAGCGCCTTGTAGAAGCGCGTATGGCTTCTAGGATGGCATCGATGACAGGTGGCCAACAGATG
GGTTCTAGAGTCGATCGACCTGATGGATCCTGAGAACTTCAGGGTGAGTTTGGGGACCCTTGATTGTTCT
TTCTTTTTCGCTATTGTAAAATTCATGTTATATGGAGGGGGCAAAGTTTTCAGGGTGTTGTTTAGAATGG
GAAGATGTCCCTTGTATCACCATGGACCCTCATGATAATTTTGTTTCTTTCACTTTCTACTCTGTTGACA
ACCATTGTCTCCTCTTATTTTCTTTTCATTTTCTGTAACTTTTTCGTTAAACTTTAGCTTGCATTTGTAA
CGAATTTTTAAATTCACTTTTGTTTATTTGTCAGATTGTAAGTACTTTCTCTAATCACTTTTTTTTCAAG
GCAATCAGGGTATATTATATTGTACTTCAGCACAGTTTTAGAGAACAATTGTTATAATTAAATGATAAGG
TAGAATATTTCTGCATATAAATTCTGGCTGGCGTGGAAATATTCTTATTGGTAGAAACAACTACACCCTG
GTCATCATCCTGCCTTTCTCTTTATGGTTACAATGATATACACTGTTTGAGATGAGGATAAAATACTCTG
AGTCCAAACCGGGCCCCTCTGCTAACCATGTTCATGCCTTCTTCTCTTTCCTACAGCTCCTGGGCAACGT
GCTGGTTGTTGTGCTGTCTCATCATTTTGGCAAAGAATTCACTCCTCAGGTGCAGGCTGCCTATCAGAAG
GTGGTGGCTGGTGTGGCCAATGCCCTGGCTCACAAATACCACTGAGATCTTTTTCCCTCTGCCAAAAATT
ATGGGGACATCATGAAGCCCCTTGAGCATCTGACTTCTGGCTAATAAAGGAAATTTATTTTCATTGCAAT
AGTGTGTTGGAATTTTTTGTGTCTCTCACTCGGAAGGACATATGGGAGGGCAAATCATTTAAAACATCAG
AATGAGTATTTGGTTTAGAGTTTGGCAACATATGCCCATATGCTGGCTGCCATGAACAAAGGTTGGCTAT
AAAGAGGTCATCAGTATATGAAACAGCCCCCTGCTGTCCATTCCTTATTCCATAGAAAAGCCTTGACTTG
AGGTTAGATTTTTTTTATATTTTGTTTTGTGTTATTTTTTTCTTTAACATCCCTAAAATTTTCCTTACAT
GTTTTACTAGCCAGATTTTTCCTCCTCTCCTGACTACTCCCAGTCATAGCTGTCCCTCTTCTCTTATGGA
GATCCCTCGAGGAGCTTTTTGCAAAAGCCTAGGCCTCCAAAAAAGCCTCTTCACTACTTCTGGAATAGCT
CAGAGGCCGAGGCGGCCTCGGCCTCTGCATAAATAAAAAAAATTAGTCAGCCATGGGGCGGAGAATGGGC
GGAACTGGGCGGAGTTAGGGGCGGGATGGGCGGAGTTAGGGGCGGGACTATGGTTGCTGACTAATTGCTG
CATTAATGAATCGGCCAACGCGCGGGGAGAGGCGGTTTGCGTATTGGGCGCTCTTCCGCTTCCTCGCTCA
CTGACTCGCTGCGCTCGGTCGTTCGGCTGCGGCGAGCGGTATCAGCTCACTCAAAGGCGGTAATACGGTT
ATCCACAGAATCAGGGGATAACGCAGGAAAGAACATGTGAGCAAAAGGCCAGCAAAAGGCCAGGAACCGT
AAAAAGGCCGCGTTGCTGGCGTTTTTCCATAGGCTCCGCCCCCCTGACGAGCATCACAAAAATCGACGCT
CAAGTCAGAGGTGGCGAAACCCGACAGGACTATAAAGATACCAGGCGTTTCCCCCTGGAAGCTCCCTCGT
GCGCTCTCCTGTTCCGACCCTGCCGCTTACCGGATACCTGTCCGCCTTTCTCCCTTCGGGAAGCGTGGCG
CTTTCTCATAGCTCACGCTGTAGGTATCTCAGTTCGGTGTAGGTCGTTCGCTCCAAGCTGGGCTGTGTGC
ACGAACCCCCCGTTCAGCCCGACCGCTGCGCCTTATCCGGTAACTATCGTCTTGAGTCCAACCCGGTAAG
ACACGACTTATCGCCACTGGCAGCAGCCACTGGTAACAGGATTAGCAGAGCGAGGTATGTAGGCGGTGCT
ACAGAGTTCTTGAAGTGGTGGCCTAACTACGGCTACACTAGAAGAACAGTATTTGGTATCTGCGCTCTGC
TGAAGCCAGTTACCTTCGGAAAAAGAGTTGGTAGCTCTTGATCCGGCAAACAAACCACCGCTGGTAGCGG
TGGTTTTTTTGTTTGCAAGCAGCAGATTACGCGCAGAAAAAAAGGATCTCAAGAAGATCCTTTGATCTTT
TCTACGGGGTCTGACGCTCAGTGGAACGAAAACTCACGTTAAGGGATTTTGGTCATGAGATTATCAAAAA
GGATCTTCACCTAGATCCTTTTAAATTAAAAATGAAGTTTTAAATCAATCTAAAGTATATATGAGTAAAC
TTGGTCTGACAGTTACCAATGCTTAATCAGTGAGGCACCTATCTCAGCGATCTGTCTATTTCGTTCATCC
ATAGTTGCCTGACTCCCCGTCGTGTAGATAACTACGATACGGGAGGGCTTACCATCTGGCCCCAGTGCTG
CAATGATACCGCGAGACCCACGCTCACCGGCTCCAGATTTATCAGCAATAAACCAGCCAGCCGGAAGGGC
CGAGCGCAGAAGTGGTCCTGCAACTTTATCCGCCTCCATCCAGTCTATTAATTGTTGCCGGGAAGCTAGA
GTAAGTAGTTCGCCAGTTAATAGTTTGCGCAACGTTGTTGCCATTGCTACAGGCATCGTGGTGTCACGCT
CGTCGTTTGGTATGGCTTCATTCAGCTCCGGTTCCCAACGATCAAGGCGAGTTACATGATCCCCCATGTT
GTGCAAAAAAGCGGTTAGCTCCTTCGGTCCTCCGATCGTTGTCAGAAGTAAGTTGGCCGCAGTGTTATCA
CTCATGGTTATGGCAGCACTGCATAATTCTCTTACTGTCATGCCATCCGTAAGATGCTTTTCTGTGACTG
GTGAGTACTCAACCAAGTCATTCTGAGAATAGTGTATGCGGCGACCGAGTTGCTCTTGCCCGGCGTCAAT
ACGGGATAATACCGCGCCACATAGCAGAACTTTAAAAGTGCTCATCATTGGAAAACGTTCTTCGGGGCGA
AAACTCTCAAGGATCTTACCGCTGTTGAGATCCAGTTCGATGTAACCCACTCGTGCACCCAACTGATCTT
CAGCATCTTTTACTTTCACCAGCGTTTCTGGGTGAGCAAAAACAGGAAGGCAAAATGCCGCAAAAAAGGG
AATAAGGGCGACACGGAAATGTTGAATACTCATACTCTTCCTTTTTCAATATTATTGAAGCATTTATCAG
GGTTATTGTCTCATGAGCGGATACATATTTGAATGTATTTAGAAAAATAAACAAATAGGGGTTCCGCGCA
CATTTCCCCGAAAAGTGCCACCTGACGTCTAAGAAACCATTATTATCATGACATTAACCTATAAAAATAG
GCGTATCACGAGGCCCTTTCGTCTCGCGCGTTTCGGTGATGACGGTGAAAACCTCTGACACATGCAGCTC
CCGGAGACGGTCACAGCTTGTCTGTAAGCGGATGCCGGGAGCAGACAAGCCCGTCAGGGCGCGTCAGCGG
GTGTTGGCGGGTGTCGGGGCTGGCTTAACTATGCGGCATCAGAGCAGATTGTACTGAGAGTGCACCATAT
GCGGTGTGAAATACCGCACAGATGCGTAAGGAGAAAATACCGCATCAGGAAATTGTAAGCGTTAATATTT
TGTTAAAATTCGCGTTAAATTTTTGTTAAATCAGCTCATTTTTTAACCAATAGGCCGAAATCGGCAAAAT
CCCTTATAAATCAAAAGAATAGACCGAGATAGGGT
[37 nt withheld, positions 4516-4552]
AAAGAACGTGGACTCCAACGTCAAAGG
[49 nt withheld, positions 4580-4628]
T
[91 nt withheld, positions 4630-4720]
G
[124 nt withheld, positions 4722-4845]
CCATTCGCCATTCAGGCTGCGCAACTGTTGGGAAGGGCGATCGGTGCGGGCCTCTTCGCTATTACGCCAG
CTGGCGAAAGGGGGATGTGCTGCAAGGCGATTAAGTTGGGTAACGCCAGGGTTTTCCCAGTCACGACGTT
GTAAAACGACGGCCAGTGAATTGTAATACGACTCACTATAGGGCGAATTCGAGCTC
